>Addgene plasmid #80511 | Rab3da cds in pGem-T Easy | addgene full sequence | sequence record 176232 | Addgene NGS Result
CGCTCACTGACTCGCTGCGCTCGGTCGTTCGGCTGCGGCGAGCGGTATCAGCTCACTCAAAGGCGGTAAT
ACGGTTATCCACAGAATCAGGGGATAACGCAGGAAAGAACATGTGAGCAAAAGGCCAGCAAAAGGCCAGG
AACCGTAAAAAGGCCGCGTTGCTGGCGTTTTTCCATAGGCTCCGCCCCCCTGACGAGCATCACAAAAATC
GACGCTCAAGTCAGAGGTGGCGAAACCCGACAGGACTATAAAGATACCAGGCGTTTCCCCCTGGAAGCTC
CCTCGTGCGCTCTCCTGTTCCGACCCTGCCGCTTACCGGATACCTGTCCGCCTTTCTCCCTTCGGGAAGC
GTGGCGCTTTCTCATAGCTCACGCTGTAGGTATCTCAGTTCGGTGTAGGTCGTTCGCTCCAAGCTGGGCT
GTGTGCACGAACCCCCCGTTCAGCCCGACCGCTGCGCCTTATCCGGTAACTATCGTCTTGAGTCCAACCC
GGTAAGACACGACTTATCGCCACTGGCAGCAGCCACTGGTAACAGGATTAGCAGAGCGAGGTATGTAGGC
GGTGCTACAGAGTTCTTGAAGTGGTGGCCTAACTACGGCTACACTAGAAGAACAGTATTTGGTATCTGCG
CTCTGCTGAAGCCAGTTACCTTCGGAAAAAGAGTTGGTAGCTCTTGATCCGGCAAACAAACCACCGCTGG
TAGCGGTGGTTTTTTTGTTTGCAAGCAGCAGATTACGCGCAGAAAAAAAGGATCTCAAGAAGATCCTTTG
ATCTTTTCTACGGGGTCTGACGCTCAGTGGAACGAAAACTCACGTTAAGGGATTTTGGTCATGAGATTAT
CAAAAAGGATCTTCACCTAGATCCTTTTAAATTAAAAATGAAGTTTTAAATCAATCTAAAGTATATATGA
GTAAACTTGGTCTGACAGTTACCAATGCTTAATCAGTGAGGCACCTATCTCAGCGATCTGTCTATTTCGT
TCATCCATAGTTGCCTGACTCCCCGTCGTGTAGATAACTACGATACGGGAGGGCTTACCATCTGGCCCCA
GTGCTGCAATGATACCGCGAGACCCACGCTCACCGGCTCCAGATTTATCAGCAATAAACCAGCCAGCCGG
AAGGGCCGAGCGCAGAAGTGGTCCTGCAACTTTATCCGCCTCCATCCAGTCTATTAATTGTTGCCGGGAA
GCTAGAGTAAGTAGTTCGCCAGTTAATAGTTTGCGCAACGTTGTTGCCATTGCTACAGGCATCGTGGTGT
CACGCTCGTCGTTTGGTATGGCTTCATTCAGCTCCGGTTCCCAACGATCAAGGCGAGTTACATGATCCCC
CATGTTGTGCAAAAAAGCGGTTAGCTCCTTCGGTCCTCCGATCGTTGTCAGAAGTAAGTTGGCCGCAGTG
TTATCACTCATGGTTATGGCAGCACTGCATAATTCTCTTACTGTCATGCCATCCGTAAGATGCTTTTCTG
TGACTGGTGAGTACTCAACCAAGTCATTCTGAGAATAGTGTATGCGGCGACCGAGTTGCTCTTGCCCGGC
GTCAATACGGGATAATACCGCGCCACATAGCAGAACTTTAAAAGTGCTCATCATTGGAAAACGTTCTTCG
GGGCGAAAACTCTCAAGGATCTTACCGCTGTTGAGATCCAGTTCGATGTAACCCACTCGTGCACCCAACT
GATCTTCAGCATCTTTTACTTTCACCAGCGTTTCTGGGTGAGCAAAAACAGGAAGGCAAAATGCCGCAAA
AAAGGGAATAAGGGCGACACGGAAATGTTGAATACTCATACTCTTCCTTTTTCAATATTATTGAAGCATT
TATCAGGGTTATTGTCTCATGAGCGGATACATATTTGAATGTATTTAGAAAAATAAACAAATAGGGGTTC
CGCGCACATTTCCCCGAAAAGTGCCACCTGATGCGGTGTGAAATACCGCACAGATGCGTAAGGAGAAAAT
ACCGCATCAGGAAATTGTAAGCGTTAATATTTTGTTAAAATTCGCGTTAAATTTTTGTTAAATCAGCTCA
TTTTTTAACCAATAGGCCGAAATCGGCAAAATCCCTTATAAATCAAAAGAATAGACCGAGATAGGGT
[37 nt withheld, positions 2098-2134]
AAAGAACGTGGACTCCAACGTCAAAGG
[49 nt withheld, positions 2162-2210]
T
[91 nt withheld, positions 2212-2302]
G
[124 nt withheld, positions 2304-2427]
CCATTCGCCATTCAGGCTGCGCAACTGTTGGGAAGGGCGATCGGTGCGGGCCTCTTCGCTATTACGCCAG
CTGGCGAAAGGGGGATGTGCTGCAAGGCGATTAAGTTGGGTAACGCCAGGGTTTTCCCAGTCACGACGTT
GTAAAACGACGGCCAGTGAATTGTAATACGACTCACTATAGGGCGAATTGGGCCCGACGTCGCATGCTCC
CGGCCGCCATGGCGGCCGCGGGAATTCGATTGAGAAGAGCCGGATAAGATGGCGTCGGCCAACGATACCC
GTCATCAGACACAGGTGCAGAAAGACGTTGCTGATCAGAATTTTGACTACATGTTCAAGCTGCTCATCAT
TGGCAACAGCAGTGTGGGAAAAACAAGTTTTCTGTTCCGTTACGCTGACGATTCGTTCACCTCAGCATTC
GTCAGCACAGTCGGCATCGACTTCAAAGTCAAAACGGTTTACCGCAACGAGAAGCGAGTCAAACTCCAGA
TATGGGACACAGCGGGACAGGAGAGGTACCGAACCATAACCACAGCTTACTACAGAGGGGCCATGGGATT
TCTGCTCATGTATGACATCACTAACCAAGATTCCTTTTACGCCGTGCAGGACTGGGCGACTCAGATTAAA
ACATACTCATGGGACAACGCTCAGGTGATTCTGGTGGGGAATAAATGTGATCTGGAGGACGACAGACTGG
TGGCCAGAGAGGACGGACAGAGACTGGCCAATGAGCTAGGTTTTCAGTTTTTTGAGGCAAGTGCGAAGGA
CAACATTAACGTCAAGCAGGTGTTTGGGCGTCTGGTCGACATCATCTGTGACAAAATGAACGAGAGCTTG
GACACAGACCCGAGCATCTTAACCAATCAGAAAGGGCCCAGTCTTCAAGACACGCCCCCTGATGGACAGA
GCGGCGGCTGCGGATGTTAATGATATTCTTTCTCAACAAATCACTAGTGAATTCGCGGCCGCCTGCAGGT
CGACCATATGGGAGAGCTCCCAACGCGTTGGATGCATAGCTTGAGTATTCTATAGTGTCACCTAAATAGC
TTGGCGTAATCATGGTCATAGCTGTTTCCTGTGTGAAATTGTTATCCGCTCACAATTCCACACAACATAC
GAGCCGGAAGCATAAAGTGTAAAGCCTGGGGTGCCTAATGAGTGAGCTAACTCACATTAATTGCGTTGCG
CTCACTGCCCGCTTTCCAGTCGGGAAACCTGTCGTGCCAGCTGCATTAATGAATCGGCCAACGCGCGGGG
AGAGGCGGTTTGCGTATTGGGCGCTCTTCCGCTTCCT
Features (pLannotate 1.2.2; 14 found; start..end, strand, type, name):
    170..758     -  rep_origin     ori: high-copy-number ColE1/pMB1/pBR322/pUC origin of replication
    929..1789    -  CDS            AmpR: β-lactamase; bla; confers resistance to ampicillin, carbenicillin, and related antibiotics
   1790..1894    -  promoter       AmpR promoter: bla
   1921..1971    +  misc_feature   bom (fragment): basis of mobility region from pBR322
   1999..2427    -  rep_origin     f1 ori (sequence partly withheld): f1 bacteriophage origin of replication; arrow indicates direction of (+) strand synthesis
   2431..2588    -  CDS            lacZα (fragment): LacZα fragment of β-galactosidase; lacZ fragment
   2591..2609    +  promoter       T7 promoter: promoter for bacteriophage T7 RNA polymerase
   2686..3354    +  CDS            Rab3d: RAB3D_RAT - Also known as Rab16. Experimental evidence at protein level: Swiss-Prot protein existence level 1. Protein transport. Probably involved in regulated exocytosis (By similarity). From Rattus norvegicus (Rat).
   3349..3444    -  CDS            VESPI_VESMG (fragment): Experimental evidence at protein level: Swiss-Prot protein existence level 1. Shows contractile activity on isolated ileum smooth muscle. From Vespa magnifica (Hornet).
   3456..3474    -  promoter       SP6 promoter: promoter for bacteriophage SP6 RNA polymerase
   3516..3532    -  protein_bind   lac operator: The lac repressor binds to the lac operator to inhibit transcription in E. coli. This inhibition can be relieved by adding lactose or isopropyl-β-D-thiogalactopyranoside (IPTG). lac repressor encoded by lacI
   3540..3570    -  promoter       lac promoter: promoter for the E. coli lac operon
   3585..3606    -  protein_bind   CAP binding site: CAP binding activates transcription in the presence of cAMP. E. coli catabolite activator protein
   3619..3711    -  CDS            lacI (fragment): lac repressor; lacI; The lac repressor binds to the lac operator to inhibit transcription in E. coli. This inhibition can be relieved by adding lactose or isopropyl-β-D-thiogalactopyranoside (IPTG).
