[The description below was written by a language model from this plasmid's Addgene catalogue record and pLannotate feature annotations shown in this document.]
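Description:
Rab3da cds in pGem-T Easy is a bacterial cloning plasmid of about 3.7 kb carrying the coding sequence of zebrafish (Danio rerio) rab3da, a Rab3-family small GTPase, inserted into the Promega pGEM-T Easy TA-cloning backbone. It is maintained in E. coli through a high-copy ColE1/pUC-type origin and selected with ampicillin via the β-lactamase gene and its own promoter. An f1 phage origin is also present, which allows production of single-stranded DNA. The remaining backbone features are the lac promoter, operator and CAP site with an interrupted lacZα fragment, the remnants of the blue/white screening system that is disrupted when an insert occupies the cloning site.

The insert sits between opposing bacteriophage T7 and SP6 promoters and is oriented in the same direction as T7. Transcription from T7 should therefore yield sense RNA, while SP6 should yield antisense RNA, the strand normally used as an in situ hybridisation probe. This matches the stated purpose of in situ hybridisation, and the clone can also serve as a template for subcloning the open reading frame into other vectors. There is no eukaryotic promoter, tag or reporter, so this is not an expression construct for animal cells.

The automated annotation labels the insert by similarity to rat Rab3D, which reflects homology rather than the actual source species. A short hit to a hornet peptide next to the insert is most likely a spurious match to polylinker sequence. Quality-control sequencing found an E180G substitution relative to the reference rab3da entry, and its functional effect is unknown. The plasmid belongs to a library of full-length zebrafish rab clones made for in vivo cell biology.
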