Addgene plasmid #80511: Rab3da cds in pGem-T Easy
Purpose: Can be used for in situ hybridisation or other purposes
Depositing lab: Rob Parton. Depositing organization: University of Queensland, Institute for Molecular Bioscience. Publication: A plasmid library of full-length zebrafish rab proteins for in vivo cell biology. Hall TE, Martel N, Lo HP, Xiong Z, Parton RG. Cell Logist. 2017 Mar 1;7(1):e1301151. doi: 10.1080/21592799.2017.1301151. eCollection 2017. PubMed 28396820.
Backbone
  Vector backbone: pGemT easy
  Backbone manufacturer: Promega
Growth in bacteria
  Bacterial resistance: Ampicillin, 100 μg/mL
  Growth temperature: 37°C
  Growth strain: DH5alpha
  Copy number: High Copy
Gene/Insert
  Gene/Insert name: rab3da
  Species: D. rerio (zebrafish)
  Entrez Gene: rab3da (a.k.a. fi17a03, rab3d, wu:fi17a03)
Terms and licenses: Academic/Nonprofit Terms; Industry Terms: Not Available to Industry
Depositor comments: *Note: Compared to the Entrez Genbank entry for Rab3da, Addgene's quality control sequencing finds an E180G amino acid residue substitution. The effect of this residue change on protein function is unknown.
How to cite: Rab3da cds in pGem-T Easy was a gift from Rob Parton (Addgene plasmid # 80511 ; http://n2t.net/addgene:80511 ; RRID:Addgene_80511)
